>Addgene plasmid #68117 | pcDNA3.1-HDAC2 | addgene partial sequence | sequence record 123546 | CMV-F 5'-CGCAAATGGGCGGTAGGCGTG-3'
TCTCTGGCTACTGAGAACCCACTGGCTTACTGGCTTATCGAAATTAATACGACCCATTATAGGGAGACCC
AAGCTGGCTAGCGTTTAAACTTAAGCTTGGTACCGAGCTCGGATCCATGGACTACAAGGACGACGACGAC
AAGGAATTCCCCATGGCGTACAGTCAAGGAGGCGGCAAGAAGAAAGTGTGCTACTACTATGATGGTGATA
TTGGCAATTATTATTATGGCCAGGGTCATCCCATGAAGCCTCATAGAATCCGGATGACTCATAACTTGCT
GCTAAATTATGGTTTATACCGAAAAATGGAAATATATAGGCCTCATAAAGCCACTGCTGAAGAAATGACT
AAATACCACAGCGATGAGTATATCAAGTTTCTACGATCAATAAGACCAGATAATATGTCTGAGTACAGTA
AGCAGATGCAGAGATTTAACGTCGGAGAAGATTGTCCGGTGTTTGATGGACTCTTTGAGTTTTGTCAGCT
CTCCACGGGTGGTTCAGTTGCTGGGGCTGTGAAATTAAACCGGCAACAAACTGATATGGCTGTCAATTGG
GCTGGAGGACTACATCATGCCAAGAAGTCAGAAGCATCAGGGTTCTGCTATGTTAATGATATTGTGCTTG
CCATCCTCGAATTACTTAAGTATCATCAGAGAGTCTTATATATTGACATAGACATCCACCATGGTGATGG
TGTTGAGGAAGCTTTTTATACAACAGATCGCGTGATGACCGTCTCATTCCATAAATATGGGGAATACTTT
CCTGGAACAGGAGACTTGAGGGA
