>Addgene plasmid #68117 | pcDNA3.1-HDAC2 | addgene partial sequence | sequence record 123547 | BGH-rev 5'-TAGAAGGCACAGTCGAGG-3'
CCTCTAGACCGAGAGTTCCTTTTTTTTTTTTTTTTTTCCAGTACAATTTTTTAATAAAGATAATTACAAA
AGATGGAAAAATCAGCTCAGAAAGGCCAATTGTTTCTTTAATAGATCCGGCTTTTGACATAATAACACAT
CAATTTAAATACAATCACATAAAGCATGGTGGAAAAAAAAATTTGCTTCATAATTAGAAAAACTCACAAT
AAAACTTGCCAAGAAAAACAAAAACAAGCCATTTTGAAAATAAATACAGTCCATGCCAAAACAGTATAAA
ATGAAGCCAATGTCCTCAAACAGGGAAGGTTTCTTATCCCAGAATCGTCTCACTTTTCGAGGTTCCTAAA
GTTGGAGAGTCAAATTCAAGGGTTGCTGAGTTGTTCTGACTTGGCTCCTTTGGGGTCTGTTTTCTCACCA
CTATTGTCCTTGGATTTGTCTTCTTCCTTAACATCTGTCTTCTTGTCCTCTGTCTCCTTCTTGTCTTCTT
CAATCCTAGCCTTCTTTGCTCCTTTCTTATGATCAGCAACATTCCTACGACCTCCTTCACCTTCATCCTC
AGAATCTGAAAACTCTTCATCGCAAGCTATCCGTTTGTCTGATGCTCGAATGGAAATTCTTTTGTCCGGG
TCTTCTCCATCCTCATCTCCACTGTCTTCATGAACAGCATCCTCTGGAATAGCTTGCATTTGAACACCAG
GTGCATGTGGTAACATACGTAGATTTTCAAATAAACGCTGTTTTATCTTTTCCATATATTCTGGAGTGTT
CTGGTTTGTCATGTTTGAAGGACTAATATGCAGTT
