[The description below was written by a language model from this plasmid's Addgene catalogue record.]
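Description:
pcDNA3.1-HDAC2 is a mammalian expression plasmid built on the pcDNA3.1 backbone and carrying the mouse (M. musculus) cDNA for histone deacetylase 2 (HDAC2). The coding sequence was inserted by restriction cloning between BamHI at the 5′ end and XhoI at the 3′ end, although the record does not say whether these sites remain intact. Transcription is driven by the CMV promoter, a strong constitutive viral promoter that gives high expression in a broad range of transfected mammalian cell types. The protein carries an N-terminal Flag epitope, which allows the exogenous HDAC2 to be detected or immunoprecipitated with anti-Flag antibodies and distinguished from the endogenous enzyme. The listed sequencing primers, CMV forward and BGH reverse, are consistent with the insert lying between the promoter and a bovine growth hormone polyadenylation region, as is standard for this backbone. No feature table was supplied, so the detailed element layout cannot be confirmed from the record.

The plasmid is propagated in E. coli under ampicillin selection; its copy number is recorded as unknown. For mammalian work it carries a neomycin resistance marker, so stably transfected cells can be selected with G418, in addition to use in transient transfection. The stated purpose is simply expression of mouse HDAC2 cDNA. The associated publication examined how HDAC2 influences atypical antipsychotic responses through modulation of mGlu2 promoter activity, which suggests use in overexpression experiments probing HDAC2-dependent transcriptional regulation. The HDAC2 cDNA itself originated from another laboratory's plasmid.
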