Addgene plasmid #68117: pcDNA3.1-HDAC2
Purpose: Expression of mouse HDAC2 cDNA
Depositing lab: Javier Gonzalez-Maeso. Depositing organization: Icahn School of Medicine at Mount Sinai. Publication: HDAC2 regulates atypical antipsychotic responses through the modulation of mGlu2 promoter activity. Kurita M, Holloway T, Garcia-Bea A, Kozlenkov A, Friedman AK, Moreno JL, Heshmati M, Golden SA, Kennedy PJ, Takahashi N, Dietz DM, Mocci G, Gabilondo AM, Hanks J, Umali A, Callado LF, Gallitano AL, Neve RL, Shen L, Buxbaum JD, Han MH, Nestler EJ, Meana JJ, Russo SJ, Gonzalez-Maeso J. Nat Neurosci. 2012 Sep;15(9):1245-54. doi: 10.1038/nn.3181. Epub 2012 Aug 5. PubMed 22864611.
Backbone
  Vector backbone: pcDNA3.1
  Vector type: Mammalian Expression
  Selectable markers: Neomycin (select with G418)
Growth in bacteria
  Bacterial resistance: Ampicillin, 100 μg/mL
  Growth temperature: 37°C
  Growth strain: DH5alpha
  Copy number: Unknown
Gene/Insert
  Gene/Insert name: HDAC2
  Species: M. musculus (mouse)
  Promoter: CMV
  Tag / fusion protein: Flag (N terminal on insert)
  Cloning method: Restriction Enzyme; 5′ cloning site BamHI (unknown if destroyed); 3′ cloning site XhoI (unknown if destroyed)
  Sequencing primers: 5′ CMV Forward; 3′ BGH Reverse
Resource information
  A portion of this plasmid was derived from a plasmid made by: mouse HDAC2 cDNA was a gift of Dr. Patrizia Casaccia
Terms and licenses: Academic/Nonprofit Terms; Industry Terms: Not Available to Industry
How to cite: pcDNA3.1-HDAC2 was a gift from Javier Gonzalez-Maeso (Addgene plasmid # 68117)
